>Addgene plasmid #98338 | GALE_pLX307 | depositor full sequence | sequence record 180243 | Full Sequence
GGCTCGAGGCCTGCAGGTGCAAAGATGGATAAAGTTTTAAACAGAGAGGAATCTTTGCAGCTAATGGACC
TTCTAGGTCTTGAAAGGAGTGGGAATTGGCTCCGGTGCCCGTCAGTGGGCAGAGCGCACATCGCCCACAG
TCCCCGAGAAGTTGGGGGGAGGGGTCGGCAATTGAACCGGTGCCTAGAGAAGGTGGCGCGGGGTAAACTG
GGAAAGTGATGTCGTGTACTGGCTCCGCCTTTTTCCCGAGGGTGGGGGAGAACCGTATATAAGTGCAGTA
GTCGCCGTGAACGTTCTTTTTCGCAACGGGTTTGCCGCCAGAACACAGGTAAGTGCCGTGTGTGGTTCCC
GCGGGCCTGGCCTCTTTACGGGTTATGGCCCTTGCGTGCCTTGAATTACTTCCACCTGGCTGCAGTACGT
GATTCTTGATCCCGAGCTTCGGGTTGGAAGTGGGTGGGAGAGTTCGAGGCCTTGCGCTTAAGGAGCCCCT
TCGCCTCGTGCTTGAGTTGAGGCCTGGCCTGGGCGCTGGGGCCGCCGCGTGCGAATCTGGTGGCACCTTC
GCGCCTGTCTCGCTGCTTTCGATAAGTCTCTAGCCATTTAAAATTTTTGATGACCTGCTGCGACGCTTTT
TTTCTGGCAAGATAGTCTTGTAAATGCGGGCCAAGATCTGCACACTGGTATTTCGGTTTTTGGGGCCGCG
GGCGGCGACGGGGCCCGTGCGTCCCAGCGCACATGTTCGGCGAGGCGGGGCCTGCGAGCGCGGCCACCGA
GAATCGGACGGGGGTAGTCTCAAGCTGGCCGGCCTGCTCTGGTGCCTGGCCTCGCGCCGCCGTGTATCGC
CCCGCCCTGGGCGGCAAGGCTGGCCCGGTCGGCACCAGTTGCGTGAGCGGAAAGATGGCCGCTTCCCGGC
CCTGCTGCAGGGAGCTCAAAATGGAGGACGCGGCGCTCGGGAGAGCGGGCGGGTGAGTCACCCACACAAA
GGAAAAGGGCCTTTCCGTCCTCAGCCGTCGCTTCATGTGACTCCACGGAGTACCGGGCGCCGTCCAGGCA
CCTCGATTAGTTCTCGAGCTTTTGGAGTACGTCGTCTTTAGGTTGGGGGGAGGGGTTTTATGCGATGGAG
TTTCCCCACACTGAGTGGGTGGAGACTGAAGTTAGGCCAGCTTGGCACTTGATGTAATTCTCCTTGGAAT
TTGCCCTTTTTGAGTTTGGATCTTGGTTCATTCTCAAGCCTCAGACAGTGGTTCAAAGTTTTTTTCTTCC
ATTTCAGGTGTCGTGAGGCTAGCATCGATTGATCAACAAGTTTGTACAAAAAAGTTGGCATGGCAGAGAA
GGTGCTGGTAACAGGTGGGGCTGGCTACATTGGCAGCCACACGGTGCTGGAGCTGCTGGAGGCTGGCTAC
TTGCCTGTGGTCATCGATAACTTCCATAATGCCTTCCGTGGAGGGGGCTCCCTGCCTGAGAGCCTGCGGC
GGGTCCAGGAGCTGACAGGCCGCTCTGTGGAGTTTGAGGAGATGGACATTTTGGACCAGGGAGCCCTACA
GCGTCTCTTCAAAAAGTACAGCTTTATGGCGGTCATCCACTTTGCGGGGCTCAAGGCCGTGGGCGAGTCG
GTGCAGAAGCCTCTGGATTATTACAGAGTTAACCTGACCGGGACCATCCAGCTTCTGGAGATCATGAAGG
CCCACGGGGTGAAGAACCTGGTGTTCAGCAGCTCAGCCACTGTGTACGGGAACCCCCAGTACCTGCCCCT
TGATGAGGCCCACCCCACGGGTGGTTGTACCAACCCTTACGGCAAGTCCAAGTTCTTCATCGAGGAAATG
ATCCGGGACCTGTGCCAGGCAGACAAGACTTGGAACGCAGTGCTGCTGCGCTATTTCAACCCCACAGGTG
CCCATGCCTCTGGCTGCATTGGTGAGGATCCCCAGGGCATACCCAACAACCTCATGCCTTATGTCTCCCA
GGTGGCGATCGGGCGACGGGAGGCCCTGAATGTCTTTGGCAATGACTATGACACAGAGGATGGCACAGGT
GTCCGGGATTACATCCATGTCGTGGATCTGGCCAAGGGCCACATTGCAGCCTTAAGGAAGCTGAAAGAAC
AGTGTGGCTGCCGGATCTACAACCTGGGCACGGGCACAGGCTATTCAGTGCTGCAGATGGTCCAGGCTAT
GGAGAAGGCCTCTGGGAAGAAGATCCCGTACAAGGTGGTGGCACGGCGGGAAGGTGATGTGGCAGCCTGT
TACGCCAACCCCAGCCTGGCCCAAGAGGAGCTGGGGTGGACAGCAGCCTTAGGGCTGGACAGGATGTGTG
AGGATCTCTGGCGCTGGCAGAAGCAGAATCCTTCAGGCTTTGGCACGCAAGCCTGCCCAACTTTCTTGTA
CAAAGTGGTTGATATCGGTAAGCCTATCCCTAACCCTCTCCTCGGTCTCGATTCTACGTAGTAATGAACT
AGTACCGGTTAAGTCGACAATCAACGCGTTAAGTCGACAATCAACCTCTGGATTACAAAATTTGTGAAAG
ATTGACTGGTATTCTTAACTATGTTGCTCCTTTTACGCTATGTGGATACGCTGCTTTAATGCCTTTGTAT
CATGCTATTGCTTCCCGTATGGCTTTCATTTTCTCCTCCTTGTATAAATCCTGGTTGCTGTCTCTTTATG
AGGAGTTGTGGCCCGTTGTCAGGCAACGTGGCGTGGTGTGCACTGTGTTTGCTGACGCAACCCCCACTGG
TTGGGGCATTGCCACCACCTGTCAGCTCCTTTCCGGGACTTTCGCTTTCCCCCTCCCTATTGCCACGGCG
GAACTCATCGCCGCCTGCCTTGCCCGCTGCTGGACAGGGGCTCGGCTGTTGGGCACTGACAATTCCGTGG
TGTTGTCGGGGAAATCATCGTCCTTTCCTTGGCTGCTCGCCTGTGTTGCCACCTGGATTCTGCGCGGGAC
GTCCTTCTGCTACGTCCCTTCGGCCCTCAATCCAGCGGACCTTCCTTCCCGCGGCCTGCTGCCGGCTCTG
CGGCCTCTTCCGCGTCTTCGCCTTCGCCCTCAGACGAGTCGGATCTCCCTTTGGGCCGCCTCCCCGCGTC
GACTTTAAGACCAATGACTTACAAGGCAGCTGTAGATCTTAGCCACTTTTTAAAAGAAAAGGGGGGACTG
GAAGGGCTAATTCACTCCCAACGAAGACAAGATCTGCTTTTTGCTTGTACTGGGTCTCTCTGGTTAGACC
AGATCTGAGCCTGGGAGCTCTCTGGCTAACTAGGGAACCCACTGCTTAAGCCTCAATAAAGCTTGCCTTG
AGTGCTTCAAGTAGTGTGTGCCCGTCTGTTGTGTGACTCTGGTAACTAGAGATCCCTCAGACCCTTTTAG
TCAGTGTGGAAAATCTCTAGCAGTACGTATAGTAGTTCATGTCATCTTATTATTCAGTATTTATAACTTG
CAAAGAAATGAATATCAGAGAGTGAGAGGAACTTGTTTATTGCAGCTTATAATGGTTACAAATAAAGCAA
TAGCATCACAAATTTCACAAATAAAGCATTTTTTTCACTGCATTCTAGTTGTGGTTTGTCCAAACTCATC
AATGTATCTTATCATGTCTGGCTCTAGCTATCCCGCCCCTAACTCCGCCCATCCCGCCCCTAACTCCGCC
CAGTTCCGCCCATTCTCCGCCCCATGGCTGACTAATTTTTTTTATTTATGCAGAGGCCGAGGCCGCCTCG
GCCTCTGAGCTATTCCAGAAGTAGTGAGGAGGCTTTTTTGGAGGCCTAGGGACGTACCCAATTCGCCCTA
TAGTGAGTCGTATTACGCGCGCTCACTGGCCGTCGTTTTACAACGTCGTGACTGGGAAAACCCTGGCGTT
ACCCAACTTAATCGCCTTGCAGCACATCCCCCTTTCGCCAGCTGGCGTAATAGCGAAGAGGCCCGCACCG
ATCGCCCTTCCCAACAGTTGCGCAGCCTGAATGGCGAATGGG
[124 nt withheld, positions 3963-4086]
C
[91 nt withheld, positions 4088-4178]
A
[49 nt withheld, positions 4180-4228]
CCTTTGACGTTGGAGTCCACGTTCTTT
[37 nt withheld, positions 4256-4292]
ACCCTATCTCGGTCTATTCTTTTGATTTATAAGGGATTTTGCCGATTTCGGCCTATTGGTTAAAAAATGA
GCTGATTTAACAAAAATTTAACGCGAATTTTAACAAAATATTAACGCTTACAATTTAGGTGGCACTTTTC
GGGGAAATGTGCGCGGAACCCCTATTTGTTTATTTTTCTAAATACATTCAAATATGTATCCGCTCATGAG
ACAATAACCCTGATAAATGCTTCAATAATATTGAAAAAGGAAGAGTATGAGTATTCAACATTTCCGTGTC
GCCCTTATTCCCTTTTTTGCGGCATTTTGCCTTCCTGTTTTTGCTCACCCAGAAACGCTGGTGAAAGTAA
AAGATGCTGAAGATCAGTTGGGTGCACGAGTGGGTTACATCGAACTGGATCTCAACAGCGGTAAGATCCT
TGAGAGTTTTCGCCCCGAAGAACGTTTTCCAATGATGAGCACTTTTAAAGTTCTGCTATGTGGCGCGGTA
TTATCCCGTATTGACGCCGGGCAAGAGCAACTCGGTCGCCGCATACACTATTCTCAGAATGACTTGGTTG
AGTACTCACCAGTCACAGAAAAGCATCTTACGGATGGCATGACAGTAAGAGAATTATGCAGTGCTGCCAT
AACCATGAGTGATAACACTGCGGCCAACTTACTTCTGACAACGATCGGAGGACCGAAGGAGCTAACCGCT
TTTTTGCACAACATGGGGGATCATGTAACTCGCCTTGATCGTTGGGAACCGGAGCTGAATGAAGCCATAC
CAAACGACGAGCGTGACACCACGATGCCTGTAGCAATGGCAACAACGTTGCGCAAACTATTAACTGGCGA
ACTACTTACTCTAGCTTCCCGGCAACAATTAATAGACTGGATGGAGGCGGATAAAGTTGCAGGACCACTT
CTGCGCTCGGCCCTTCCGGCTGGCTGGTTTATTGCTGATAAATCTGGAGCCGGTGAGCGTGGGTCTCGCG
GTATCATTGCAGCACTGGGGCCAGATGGTAAGCCCTCCCGTATCGTAGTTATCTACACGACGGGGAGTCA
GGCAACTATGGATGAACGAAATAGACAGATCGCTGAGATAGGTGCCTCACTGATTAAGCATTGGTAACTG
TCAGACCAAGTTTACTCATATATACTTTAGATTGATTTAAAACTTCATTTTTAATTTAAAAGGATCTAGG
TGAAGATCCTTTTTGATAATCTCATGACCAAAATCCCTTAACGTGAGTTTTCGTTCCACTGAGCGTCAGA
CCCCGTAGAAAAGATCAAAGGATCTTCTTGAGATCCTTTTTTTCTGCGCGTAATCTGCTGCTTGCAAACA
AAAAAACCACCGCTACCAGCGGTGGTTTGTTTGCCGGATCAAGAGCTACCAACTCTTTTTCCGAAGGTAA
CTGGCTTCAGCAGAGCGCAGATACCAAATACTGTTCTTCTAGTGTAGCCGTAGTTAGGCCACCACTTCAA
GAACTCTGTAGCACCGCCTACATACCTCGCTCTGCTAATCCTGTTACCAGTGGCTGCTGCCAGTGGCGAT
AAGTCGTGTCTTACCGGGTTGGACTCAAGACGATAGTTACCGGATAAGGCGCAGCGGTCGGGCTGAACGG
GGGGTTCGTGCACACAGCCCAGCTTGGAGCGAACGACCTACACCGAACTGAGATACCTACAGCGTGAGCT
ATGAGAAAGCGCCACGCTTCCCGAAGGGAGAAAGGCGGACAGGTATCCGGTAAGCGGCAGGGTCGGAACA
GGAGAGCGCACGAGGGAGCTTCCAGGGGGAAACGCCTGGTATCTTTATAGTCCTGTCGGGTTTCGCCACC
TCTGACTTGAGCGTCGATTTTTGTGATGCTCGTCAGGGGGGCGGAGCCTATGGAAAAACGCCAGCAACGC
GGCCTTTTTACGGTTCCTGGCCTTTTGCTGGCCTTTTGCTCACATGTTCTTTCCTGCGTTATCCCCTGAT
TCTGTGGATAACCGTATTACCGCCTTTGAGTGAGCTGATACCGCTCGCCGCAGCCGAACGACCGAGCGCA
GCGAGTCAGTGAGCGAGGAAGCGGAAGAGCGCCCAATACGCAAACCGCCTCTCCCCGCGCGTTGGCCGAT
TCATTAATGCAGCTGGCACGACAGGTTTCCCGACTGGAAAGCGGGCAGTGAGCGCAACGCAATTAATGTG
AGTTAGCTCACTCATTAGGCACCCCAGGCTTTACACTTTATGCTTCCGGCTCGTATGTTGTGTGGAATTG
TGAGCGGATAACAATTTCACACAGGAAACAGCTATGACCATGATTACGCCAAGCGCGCAATTAACCCTCA
CTAAAGGGAACAAAAGCTGGAGCTGCAAGCTTAATGTAGTCTTATGCAATACTCTTGTAGTCTTGCAACA
TGGTAACGATGAGTTAGCAACATGCCTTACAAGGAGAGAAAAAGCACCGTGCATGCCGATTGGTGGAAGT
AAGGTGGTACGATCGTGCCTTATTAGGAAGGCAACAGACGGGTCTGACATGGATTGGACGAACCACTGAA
TTGCCGCATTGCAGAGATATTGTATTTAAGTGCCTAGCTCGATACATAAACGGGTCTCTCTGGTTAGACC
AGATCTGAGCCTGGGAGCTCTCTGGCTAACTAGGGAACCCACTGCTTAAGCCTCAATAAAGCTTGCCTTG
AGTGCTTCAAGTAGTGTGTGCCCGTCTGTTGTGTGACTCTGGTAACTAGAGATCCCTCAGACCCTTTTAG
TCAGTGTGGAAAATCTCTAGCAGTGGCGCCCGAACAGGGACTTGAAAGCGAAAGGGAAACCAGAGGAGCT
CTCTCGACGCAGGACTCGGCTTGCTGAAGCGCGCACGGCAAGAGGCGAGGGGCGGCGACTGGTGAGTACG
CCAAAAATTTTGACTAGCGGAGGCTAGAAGGAGAGAGATGGGTGCGAGAGCGTCAGTATTAAGCGGGGGA
GAATTAGATCGCGATGGGAAAAAATTCGGTTAAGGCCAGGGGGAAAGAAAAAATATAAATTAAAACATAT
AGTATGGGCAAGCAGGGAGCTAGAACGATTCGCAGTTAATCCTGGCCTGTTAGAAACATCAGAAGGCTGT
AGACAAATACTGGGACAGCTACAACCATCCCTTCAGACAGGATCAGAAGAACTTAGATCATTATATAATA
CAGTAGCAACCCTCTATTGTGTGCATCAAAGGATAGAGATAAAAGACACCAAGGAAGCTTTAGACAAGAT
AGAGGAAGAGCAAAACAAAAGTAAGACCACCGCACAGCAAGCGGCCGCTGATCTTCAGACCTGGAGGAGG
AGATATGAGGGACAATTGGAGAAGTGAATTATATAAATATAAAGTAGTAAAAATTGAACCATTAGGAGTA
GCACCCACCAAGGCAAAGAGAAGAGTGGTGCAGAGAGAAAAAAGAGCAGTGGGAATAGGAGCTTTGTTCC
TTGGGTTCTTGGGAGCAGCAGGAAGCACTATGGGCGCAGCGTCAATGACGCTGACGGTACAGGCCAGACA
ATTATTGTCTGGTATAGTGCAGCAGCAGAACAATTTGCTGAGGGCTATTGAGGCGCAACAGCATCTGTTG
CAACTCACAGTCTGGGGCATCAAGCAGCTCCAGGCAAGAATCCTGGCTGTGGAAAGATACCTAAAGGATC
AACAGCTCCTGGGGATTTGGGGTTGCTCTGGAAAACTCATTTGCACCACTGCTGTGCCTTGGAATGCTAG
TTGGAGTAATAAATCTCTGGAACAGATTTGGAATCACACGACCTGGATGGAGTGGGACAGAGAAATTAAC
AATTACACAAGCTTAATACACTCCTTAATTGAAGAATCGCAAAACCAGCAAGAAAAGAATGAACAAGAAT
TATTGGAATTAGATAAATGGGCAAGTTTGTGGAATTGGTTTAACATAACAAATTGGCTGTGGTATATAAA
ATTATTCATAATGATAGTAGGAGGCTTGGTAGGTTTAAGAATAGTTTTTGCTGTACTTTCTATAGTGAAT
AGAGTTAGGCAGGGATATTCACCATTATCGTTTCAGACCCACCTCCCAACCCCGAGGGGACCCATGCATT
GCATCTCAATTAGTCAGCAACCAGGTGTGGAAAGTCCCCAGGCTCCCCAGCAGGCAGAAGTATGCAAAGC
ATGCGTCTCAATTAGTCAGCAACCATAGTCCCGCCCCTAACTCCGCCCATCCCGCCCCTAACTCCGCCCA
GTTCCGCCCATTCTCCGCCCCATGGCTGACTAATTTTTTTTATTTATGCAGAGGCCGAGGCCGCCTCGGC
CTCTGAGCTATTCCAGAAGTAGTGAGGAGGCTTTTTTGGAGGCCTAGGCTTTTGCAAAAAGCTTTCTAGA
GGTACCACCGGAGCTTACCATGACCGAGTACAAGCCCACGGTGCGCCTCGCCACCCGCGACGACGTCCCC
AGGGCCGTACGCACCCTCGCCGCCGCGTTCGCCGACTACCCCGCCACGCGCCACACCGTCGATCCGGACC
GCCACATCGAGCGGGTCACCGAGCTGCAAGAACTCTTCCTCACGCGCGTCGGGCTCGACATCGGCAAGGT
GTGGGTCGCGGACGACGGCGCCGCCGTGGCGGTCTGGACCACGCCGGAGAGCGTCGAAGCGGGGGCGGTG
TTCGCCGAGATCGGCCCGCGCATGGCCGAGTTGAGCGGTTCCCGGCTGGCCGCGCAGCAACAGATGGAAG
GCCTCCTGGCGCCGCACCGGCCCAAGGAGCCCGCGTGGTTCCTGGCCACCGTCGGCGTCTCGCCCGACCA
CCAGGGCAAGGGTCTGGGCAGCGCCGTCGTGCTCCCCGGAGTGGAGGCGGCCGAGCGCGCCGGGGTGCCC
GCCTTCCTGGAGACCTCCGCGCCCCGCAACCTCCCCTTCTACGAGCGGCTCGGCTTCACCGTCACCGCCG
ACGTCGAGGTGCCCGAAGGACCGCGCACCTGGTGCATGACCCGCAAGCCCGGTGCCAGTTAACGAATTCT
AGATCTTGAGACAAATGGCAGTATTCATCCACAATTTTAAAAGAAAAGGGGGGATTGGGGGGTACAGTGC
AGGGGAAAGAATAGTAGACATAATAGCAACAGACATACAAACTAAAGAATTACAAAAACAAATTACAAAA
ATTCAAAATTTTCGGGTTTATTACAGGGACAGCAGAGATCCACTTTGGCGCC
Features (pLannotate 1.2.2; 33 found; start..end, strand, type, name):
     25..91      +  CDS            small t antigen (fragment): SV40 (simian virus 40) small t antigen
     98..1276    +  promoter       EF-1α promoter: strong constitutive promoter for human elongation factor EF-1α
   1297..1314    +  protein_bind   attB1 (fragment): mutant version of attB; core recombination site for the Gateway® BP reaction BP Clonase™
   1320..2363    +  CDS            GALE: GALE_HUMAN - Experimental evidence at protein level: Swiss-Prot protein existence level 1. Catalyzes two distinct but analogous reactions: the reversible epimerization of UDP-glucose to UDP-galactose and the reversible epimerization of UDP-N-acetylglucosamine to UDP-N- acetylgalactosamine. The reaction with UDP-Gal plays a critical role in the Leloir pathway of galactose catabolism in which galactose is converted to the glycolytic intermediate glucose 6-phosphate. It contributes to the catabolism of dietary galactose and enables the endogenous biosynthesis of both UDP-Gal and UDP-GalNAc when e
   2366..2389    -  protein_bind   attB2: mutant version of attB; recombination site for the Gateway® BP reaction BP Clonase™
   2397..2438    +  CDS            V5 tag: epitope tag from simian virus 5
   2489..3077    +  misc_feature   WPRE: woodchuck hepatitis virus posttranscriptional regulatory element
   3128..3147    +  misc_feature   cPPT/CTS (fragment): central polypurine tract and central termination sequence of HIV-1
   3149..3382    +  LTR            3' LTR (ΔU3): self-inactivating 3' long terminal repeat (LTR) from HIV-1
   3460..3581    +  polyA_signal   SV40 poly(A) signal: SV40 polyadenylation signal
   3621..3756    +  rep_origin     SV40 ori: SV40 origin of replication
   3777..3795    -  promoter       T7 promoter: promoter for bacteriophage T7 RNA polymerase
   3803..3958    +  CDS            lacZα (fragment): LacZα fragment of β-galactosidase; lacZ fragment
   3963..4391    +  rep_origin     f1 ori (sequence partly withheld): f1 bacteriophage origin of replication; arrow indicates direction of (+) strand synthesis
   4444..4548    +  promoter       AmpR promoter: bla
   4549..5409    +  CDS            AmpR: β-lactamase; bla; confers resistance to ampicillin, carbenicillin, and related antibiotics
   5580..6168    +  rep_origin     ori: high-copy-number ColE1/pMB1/pBR322/pUC origin of replication
   6351..6443    +  CDS            lacI (fragment): lac repressor; lacI; The lac repressor binds to the lac operator to inhibit transcription in E. coli. This inhibition can be relieved by adding lactose or isopropyl-β-D-thiogalactopyranoside (IPTG).
   6456..6477    +  protein_bind   CAP binding site: CAP binding activates transcription in the presence of cAMP. E. coli catabolite activator protein
   6492..6522    +  promoter       lac promoter: promoter for the E. coli lac operon
   6530..6546    +  protein_bind   lac operator: The lac repressor binds to the lac operator to inhibit transcription in E. coli. This inhibition can be relieved by adding lactose or isopropyl-β-D-thiogalactopyranoside (IPTG). lac repressor encoded by lacI
   6591..6609    +  promoter       T3 promoter: promoter for bacteriophage T3 RNA polymerase
   6637..6863    +  promoter       RSV promoter: Rous sarcoma virus enhancer/promoter
   6864..7044    +  LTR            5' LTR (truncated): truncated 5' long terminal repeat (LTR) from HIV-1
   7091..7216    +  misc_feature   HIV-1 Ψ: packaging signal of human immunodeficiency virus type 1
   7200..7563    +  CDS            HIV-1 gag (fragment): gag protein from human immunodeficiency virus 1; gag
   7709..7942    +  misc_feature   RRE: The Rev response element (RRE) of HIV-1 allows for Rev-dependent mRNA export from the nucleus to the cytoplasm.
   8319..8345    +  CDS            Rev (fragment): human immunodeficiency virus 1 (HIV-1) Rev protein; rev; enhances nuclear export of unspliced and incompletely spliced viral mRNAs
   8352..8375    +  promoter       SV40 promoter (fragment): SV40 early promoter
   8376..8447    +  promoter       SV40 promoter (fragment): SV40 enhancer and early promoter
   8471..8606    +  rep_origin     SV40 ori: SV40 origin of replication
   8652..9248    +  CDS            PuroR (fragment): puromycin N-acetyltransferase; pac from Streptomyces; confers resistance to puromycin
   9297..9414    +  misc_feature   cPPT/CTS: central polypurine tract and central termination sequence of HIV-1
