>Addgene plasmid #98338 | GALE_pLX307 | addgene full sequence | sequence record 190411 | Addgene NGS Result
GGCTCGAGGCCTGCAGGTGCAAAGATGGATAAAGTTTTAAACAGAGAGGAATCTTTGCAGCTAATGGACC
TTCTAGGTCTTGAAAGGAGTGGGAATTGGCTCCGGTGCCCGTCAGTGGGCAGAGCGCACATCGCCCACAG
TCCCCGAGAAGTTGGGGGGAGGGGTCGGCAATTGAACCGGTGCCTAGAGAAGGTGGCGCGGGGTAAACTG
GGAAAGTGATGTCGTGTACTGGCTCCGCCTTTTTCCCGAGGGTGGGGGAGAACCGTATATAAGTGCAGTA
GTCGCCGTGAACGTTCTTTTTCGCAACGGGTTTGCCGCCAGAACACAGGTAAGTGCCGTGTGTGGTTCCC
GCGGGCCTGGCCTCTTTACGGGTTATGGCCCTTGCGTGCCTTGAATTACTTCCACCTGGCTGCAGTACGT
GATTCTTGATCCCGAGCTTCGGGTTGGAAGTGGGTGGGAGAGTTCGAGGCCTTGCGCTTAAGGAGCCCCT
TCGCCTCGTGCTTGAGTTGAGGCCTGGCCTGGGCGCTGGGGCCGCCGCGTGCGAATCTGGTGGCACCTTC
GCGCCTGTCTCGCTGCTTTCGATAAGTCTCTAGCCATTTAAAATTTTTGATGACCTGCTGCGACGCTTTT
TTTCTGGCAAGATAGTCTTGTAAATGCGGGCCAAGATCTGCACACTGGTATTTCGGTTTTTGGGGCCGCG
GGCGGCGACGGGGCCCGTGCGTCCCAGCGCACATGTTCGGCGAGGCGGGGCCTGCGAGCGCGGCCACCGA
GAATCGGACGGGGGTAGTCTCAAGCTGGCCGGCCTGCTCTGGTGCCTGGCCTCGCGCCGCCGTGTATCGC
CCCGCCCTGGGCGGCAAGGCTGGCCCGGTCGGCACCAGTTGCGTGAGCGGAAAGATGGCCGCTTCCCGGC
CCTGCTGCAGGGAGCTCAAAATGGAGGACGCGGCGCTCGGGAGAGCGGGCGGGTGAGTCACCCACACAAA
GGAAAAGGGCCTTTCCGTCCTCAGCCGTCGCTTCATGTGACTCCACGGAGTACCGGGCGCCGTCCAGGCA
CCTCGATTAGTTCTCGAGCTTTTGGAGTACGTCGTCTTTAGGTTGGGGGGAGGGGTTTTATGCGATGGAG
TTTCCCCACACTGAGTGGGTGGAGACTGAAGTTAGGCCAGCTTGGCACTTGATGTAATTCTCCTTGGAAT
TTGCCCTTTTTGAGTTTGGATCTTGGTTCATTCTCAAGCCTCAGACAGTGGTTCAAAGTTTTTTTCTTCC
ATTTCAGGTGTCGTGAGGCTAGCATCGATTGATCAACAAGTTTGTACAAAAAAGTTGGCATGGCAGAGAA
GGTGCTGGTAACAGGTGGGGCTGGCTACATTGGCAGCCACACGGTGCTGGAGCTGCTGGAGGCTGGCTAC
TTGCCTGTGGTCATCGATAACTTCCATAATGCCTTCCGTGGAGGGGGCTCCCTGCCTGAGAGCCTGCGGC
GGGTCCAGGAGCTGACAGGCCGCTCTGTGGAGTTTGAGGAGATGGACATTTTGGACCAGGGAGCCCTACA
GCGTCTCTTCAAAAAGTACAGCTTTATGGCGGTCATCCACTTTGCGGGGCTCAAGGCCGTGGGCGAGTCG
GTGCAGAAGCCTCTGGATTATTACAGAGTTAACCTGACCGGGACCATCCAGCTTCTGGAGATCATGAAGG
CCCACGGGGTGAAGAACCTGGTGTTCAGCAGCTCAGCCACTGTGTACGGGAACCCCCAGTACCTGCCCCT
TGATGAGGCCCACCCCACGGGTGGTTGTACCAACCCTTACGGCAAGTCCAAGTTCTTCATCGAGGAAATG
ATCCGGGACCTGTGCCAGGCAGACAAGACTTGGAACGCAGTGCTGCTGCGCTATTTCAACCCCACAGGTG
CCCATGCCTCTGGCTGCATTGGTGAGGATCCCCAGGGCATACCCAACAACCTCATGCCTTATGTCTCCCA
GGTGGCGATCGGGCGACGGGAGGCCCTGAATGTCTTTGGCAATGACTATGACACAGAGGATGGCACAGGT
GTCCGGGATTACATCCATGTCGTGGATCTGGCCAAGGGCCACATTGCAGCCTTAAGGAAGCTGAAAGAAC
AGTGTGGCTGCCGGATCTACAACCTGGGCACGGGCACAGGCTATTCAGTGCTGCAGATGGTCCAGGCTAT
GGAGAAGGCCTCTGGGAAGAAGATCCCGTACAAGGTGGTGGCACGGCGGGAAGGTGATGTGGCAGCCTGT
TACGCCAACCCCAGCCTGGCCCAAGAGGAGCTGGGGTGGACAGCAGCCTTAGGGCTGGACAGGATGTGTG
AGGATCTCTGGCGCTGGCAGAAGCAGAATCCTTCAGGCTTTGGCACGCAAGCCTGCCCGACTTTCTTGTA
CAAAGTGGTTGATATCGGTAAGCCTATCCCTAACCCTCTCCTCGGTCTCGATTCTACGTAGTAATGAACT
AGTCCGTAACTTGAAAGTATTTCGATTTCTTGGCTTTATATATCTTGTGGAAAGGACGACTCTAGCAGCG
TTGTTCAAGACAGACGCGTTAAGTCGACAATCAACCTCTGGATTACAAAATTTGTGAAAGATTGACTGGT
ATTCTTAACTATGTTGCTCCTTTTACGCTATGTGGATACGCTGCTTTAATGCCTTTGTATCATGCTATTG
CTTCCCGTATGGCTTTCATTTTCTCCTCCTTGTATAAATCCTGGTTGCTGTCTCTTTATGAGGAGTTGTG
GCCCGTTGTCAGGCAACGTGGCGTGGTGTGCACTGTGTTTGCTGACGCAACCCCCACTGGTTGGGGCATT
GCCACCACCTGTCAGCTCCTTTCCGGGACTTTCGCTTTCCCCCTCCCTATTGCCACGGCGGAACTCATCG
CCGCCTGCCTTGCCCGCTGCTGGACAGGGGCTCGGCTGTTGGGCACTGACAATTCCGTGGTGTTGTCGGG
GAAATCATCGTCCTTTCCTTGGCTGCTCGCCTGTGTTGCCACCTGGATTCTGCGCGGGACGTCCTTCTGC
TACGTCCCTTCGGCCCTCAATCCAGCGGACCTTCCTTCCCGCGGCCTGCTGCCGGCTCTGCGGCCTCTTC
CGCGTCTTCGCCTTCGCCCTCAGACGAGTCGGATCTCCCTTTGGGCCGCCTCCCCGCGTCGACTTTAAGA
CCAATGACTTACAAGGCAGCTGTAGATCTTAGCCACTTTTTAAAAGAAAAGGGGGGACTGGAAGGGCTAA
TTCACTCCCAACGAAGACAAGATCTGCTTTTTGCTTGTACTGGGTCTCTCTGGTTAGACCAGATCTGAGC
CTGGGAGCTCTCTGGCTAACTAGGGAACCCACTGCTTAAGCCTCAATAAAGCTTGCCTTGAGTGCTTCAA
GTAGTGTGTGCCCGTCTGTTGTGTGACTCTGGTAACTAGAGATCCCTCAGACCCTTTTAGTCAGTGTGGA
AAATCTCTAGCAGTACGTATAGTAGTTCATGTCATCTTATTATTCAGTATTTATAACTTGCAAAGAAATG
AATATCAGAGAGTGAGAGGAACTTGTTTATTGCAGCTTATAATGGTTACAAATAAAGCAATAGCATCACA
AATTTCACAAATAAAGCATTTTTTTCACTGCATTCTAGTTGTGGTTTGTCCAAACTCATCAATGTATCTT
ATCATGTCTGGCTCTAGCTATCCCGCCCCTAACTCCGCCCATCCCGCCCCTAACTCCGCCCAGTTCCGCC
CATTCTCCGCCCCATGGCTGACTAATTTTTTTTATTTATGCAGAGGCCGAGGCCGCCTCGGCCTCTGAGC
TATTCCAGAAGTAGTGAGGAGGCTTTTTTGGAGGCCTAGGGACGTACCCAATTCGCCCTATAGTGAGTCG
TATTACGCGCGCTCACTGGCCGTCGTTTTACAACGTCGTGACTGGGAAAACCCTGGCGTTACCCAACTTA
ATCGCCTTGCAGCACATCCCCCTTTCGCCAGCTGGCGTAATAGCGAAGAGGCCCGCACCGATCGCCCTTC
CCAACAGTTGCGCAGCCTGAATGGCGAATGGG
[124 nt withheld, positions 4023-4146]
C
[91 nt withheld, positions 4148-4238]
A
[49 nt withheld, positions 4240-4288]
CCTTTGACGTTGGAGTCCACGTTCTTT
[37 nt withheld, positions 4316-4352]
ACCCTATCTCGGTCTATTCTTTTGATTTATAAGGGATTTTGCCGATTTCGGCCTATTGGTTAAAAAATGA
GCTGATTTAACAAAAATTTAACGCGAATTTTAACAAAATATTAACGCTTACAATTTAGGTGGCACTTTTC
GGGGAAATGTGCGCGGAACCCCTATTTGTTTATTTTTCTAAATACATTCAAATATGTATCCGCTCATGAG
ACAATAACCCTGATAAATGCTTCAATAATATTGAAAAAGGAAGAGTATGAGTATTCAACATTTCCGTGTC
GCCCTTATTCCCTTTTTTGCGGCATTTTGCCTTCCTGTTTTTGCTCACCCAGAAACGCTGGTGAAAGTAA
AAGATGCTGAAGATCAGTTGGGTGCACGAGTGGGTTACATCGAACTGGATCTCAACAGCGGTAAGATCCT
TGAGAGTTTTCGCCCCGAAGAACGTTTTCCAATGATGAGCACTTTTAAAGTTCTGCTATGTGGCGCGGTA
TTATCCCGTATTGACGCCGGGCAAGAGCAACTCGGTCGCCGCATACACTATTCTCAGAATGACTTGGTTG
AGTACTCACCAGTCACAGAAAAGCATCTTACGGATGGCATGACAGTAAGAGAATTATGCAGTGCTGCCAT
AACCATGAGTGATAACACTGCGGCCAACTTACTTCTGACAACGATCGGAGGACCGAAGGAGCTAACCGCT
TTTTTGCACAACATGGGGGATCATGTAACTCGCCTTGATCGTTGGGAACCGGAGCTGAATGAAGCCATAC
CAAACGACGAGCGTGACACCACGATGCCTGTAGCAATGGCAACAACGTTGCGCAAACTATTAACTGGCGA
ACTACTTACTCTAGCTTCCCGGCAACAATTAATAGACTGGATGGAGGCGGATAAAGTTGCAGGACCACTT
CTGCGCTCGGCCCTTCCGGCTGGCTGGTTTATTGCTGATAAATCTGGAGCCGGTGAGCGTGGGTCTCGCG
GTATCATTGCAGCACTGGGGCCAGATGGTAAGCCCTCCCGTATCGTAGTTATCTACACGACGGGGAGTCA
GGCAACTATGGATGAACGAAATAGACAGATCGCTGAGATAGGTGCCTCACTGATTAAGCATTGGTAACTG
TCAGACCAAGTTTACTCATATATACTTTAGATTGATTTAAAACTTCATTTTTAATTTAAAAGGATCTAGG
TGAAGATCCTTTTTGATAATCTCATGACCAAAATCCCTTAACGTGAGTTTTCGTTCCACTGAGCGTCAGA
CCCCGTAGAAAAGATCAAAGGATCTTCTTGAGATCCTTTTTTTCTGCGCGTAATCTGCTGCTTGCAAACA
AAAAAACCACCGCTACCAGCGGTGGTTTGTTTGCCGGATCAAGAGCTACCAACTCTTTTTCCGAAGGTAA
CTGGCTTCAGCAGAGCGCAGATACCAAATACTGTTCTTCTAGTGTAGCCGTAGTTAGGCCACCACTTCAA
GAACTCTGTAGCACCGCCTACATACCTCGCTCTGCTAATCCTGTTACCAGTGGCTGCTGCCAGTGGCGAT
AAGTCGTGTCTTACCGGGTTGGACTCAAGACGATAGTTACCGGATAAGGCGCAGCGGTCGGGCTGAACGG
GGGGTTCGTGCACACAGCCCAGCTTGGAGCGAACGACCTACACCGAACTGAGATACCTACAGCGTGAGCT
ATGAGAAAGCGCCACGCTTCCCGAAGGGAGAAAGGCGGACAGGTATCCGGTAAGCGGCAGGGTCGGAACA
GGAGAGCGCACGAGGGAGCTTCCAGGGGGAAACGCCTGGTATCTTTATAGTCCTGTCGGGTTTCGCCACC
TCTGACTTGAGCGTCGATTTTTGTGATGCTCGTCAGGGGGGCGGAGCCTATGGAAAAACGCCAGCAACGC
GGCCTTTTTACGGTTCCTGGCCTTTTGCTGGCCTTTTGCTCACATGTTCTTTCCTGCGTTATCCCCTGAT
TCTGTGGATAACCGTATTACCGCCTTTGAGTGAGCTGATACCGCTCGCCGCAGCCGAACGACCGAGCGCA
GCGAGTCAGTGAGCGAGGAAGCGGAAGAGCGCCCAATACGCAAACCGCCTCTCCCCGCGCGTTGGCCGAT
TCATTAATGCAGCTGGCACGACAGGTTTCCCGACTGGAAAGCGGGCAGTGAGCGCAACGCAATTAATGTG
AGTTAGCTCACTCATTAGGCACCCCAGGCTTTACACTTTATGCTTCCGGCTCGTATGTTGTGTGGAATTG
TGAGCGGATAACAATTTCACACAGGAAACAGCTATGACCATGATTACGCCAAGCGCGCAATTAACCCTCA
CTAAAGGGAACAAAAGCTGGAGCTGCAAGCTTAATGTAGTCTTATGCAATACTCTTGTAGTCTTGCAACA
TGGTAACGATGAGTTAGCAACATGCCTTACAAGGAGAGAAAAAGCACCGTGCATGCCGATTGGTGGAAGT
AAGGTGGTACGATCGTGCCTTATTAGGAAGGCAACAGACGGGTCTGACATGGATTGGACGAACCACTGAA
TTGCCGCATTGCAGAGATATTGTATTTAAGTGCCTAGCTCGATACATAAACGGGTCTCTCTGGTTAGACC
AGATCTGAGCCTGGGAGCTCTCTGGCTAACTAGGGAACCCACTGCTTAAGCCTCAATAAAGCTTGCCTTG
AGTGCTTCAAGTAGTGTGTGCCCGTCTGTTGTGTGACTCTGGTAACTAGAGATCCCTCAGACCCTTTTAG
TCAGTGTGGAAAATCTCTAGCAGTGGCGCCCGAACAGGGACTTGAAAGCGAAAGGGAAACCAGAGGAGCT
CTCTCGACGCAGGACTCGGCTTGCTGAAGCGCGCACGGCAAGAGGCGAGGGGCGGCGACTGGTGAGTACG
CCAAAAATTTTGACTAGCGGAGGCTAGAAGGAGAGAGATGGGTGCGAGAGCGTCAGTATTAAGCGGGGGA
GAATTAGATCGCGATGGGAAAAAATTCGGTTAAGGCCAGGGGGAAAGAAAAAATATAAATTAAAACATAT
AGTATGGGCAAGCAGGGAGCTAGAACGATTCGCAGTTAATCCTGGCCTGTTAGAAACATCAGAAGGCTGT
AGACAAATACTGGGACAGCTACAACCATCCCTTCAGACAGGATCAGAAGAACTTAGATCATTATATAATA
CAGTAGCAACCCTCTATTGTGTGCATCAAAGGATAGAGATAAAAGACACCAAGGAAGCTTTAGACAAGAT
AGAGGAAGAGCAAAACAAAAGTAAGACCACCGCACAGCAAGCGGCCGCTGATCTTCAGACCTGGAGGAGG
AGATATGAGGGACAATTGGAGAAGTGAATTATATAAATATAAAGTAGTAAAAATTGAACCATTAGGAGTA
GCACCCACCAAGGCAAAGAGAAGAGTGGTGCAGAGAGAAAAAAGAGCAGTGGGAATAGGAGCTTTGTTCC
TTGGGTTCTTGGGAGCAGCAGGAAGCACTATGGGCGCAGCGTCAATGACGCTGACGGTACAGGCCAGACA
ATTATTGTCTGGTATAGTGCAGCAGCAGAACAATTTGCTGAGGGCTATTGAGGCGCAACAGCATCTGTTG
CAACTCACAGTCTGGGGCATCAAGCAGCTCCAGGCAAGAATCCTGGCTGTGGAAAGATACCTAAAGGATC
AACAGCTCCTGGGGATTTGGGGTTGCTCTGGAAAACTCATTTGCACCACTGCTGTGCCTTGGAATGCTAG
TTGGAGTAATAAATCTCTGGAACAGATTTGGAATCACACGACCTGGATGGAGTGGGACAGAGAAATTAAC
AATTACACAAGCTTAATACACTCCTTAATTGAAGAATCGCAAAACCAGCAAGAAAAGAATGAACAAGAAT
TATTGGAATTAGATAAATGGGCAAGTTTGTGGAATTGGTTTAACATAACAAATTGGCTGTGGTATATAAA
ATTATTCATAATGATAGTAGGAGGCTTGGTAGGTTTAAGAATAGTTTTTGCTGTACTTTCTATAGTGAAT
AGAGTTAGGCAGGGATATTCACCATTATCGTTTCAGACCCACCTCCCAACCCCGAGGGGACCCATGCATT
GCATCTCAATTAGTCAGCAACCAGGTGTGGAAAGTCCCCAGGCTCCCCAGCAGGCAGAAGTATGCAAAGC
ATGCGTCTCAATTAGTCAGCAACCATAGTCCCGCCCCTAACTCCGCCCATCCCGCCCCTAACTCCGCCCA
GTTCCGCCCATTCTCCGCCCCATGGCTGACTAATTTTTTTTATTTATGCAGAGGCCGAGGCCGCCTCGGC
CTCTGAGCTATTCCAGAAGTAGTGAGGAGGCTTTTTTGGAGGCCTAGGCTTTTGCAAAAAGCTTTCTAGA
GGTACCACCGGAGCTTACCATGACCGAGTACAAGCCCACGGTGCGCCTCGCCACCCGCGACGACGTCCCC
AGGGCCGTACGCACCCTCGCCGCCGCGTTCGCCGACTACCCCGCCACGCGCCACACCGTCGATCCGGACC
GCCACATCGAGCGGGTCACCGAGCTGCAAGAACTCTTCCTCACGCGCGTCGGGCTCGACATCGGCAAGGT
GTGGGTCGCGGACGACGGCGCCGCCGTGGCGGTCTGGACCACGCCGGAGAGCGTCGAAGCGGGGGCGGTG
TTCGCCGAGATCGGCCCGCGCATGGCCGAGTTGAGCGGTTCCCGGCTGGCCGCGCAGCAACAGATGGAAG
GCCTCCTGGCGCCGCACCGGCCCAAGGAGCCCGCGTGGTTCCTGGCCACCGTCGGCGTCTCGCCCGACCA
CCAGGGCAAGGGTCTGGGCAGCGCCGTCGTGCTCCCCGGAGTGGAGGCGGCCGAGCGCGCCGGGGTGCCC
GCCTTCCTGGAGACCTCCGCGCCCCGCAACCTCCCCTTCTACGAGCGGCTCGGCTTCACCGTCACCGCCG
ACGTCGAGGTGCCCGAAGGACCGCGCACCTGGTGCATGACCCGCAAGCCCGGTGCCAGTTAACGAATTCT
AGATCTTGAGACAAATGGCAGTATTCATCCACAATTTTAAAAGAAAAGGGGGGATTGGGGGGTACAGTGC
AGGGGAAAGAATAGTAGACATAATAGCAACAGACATACAAACTAAAGAATTACAAAAACAAATTACAAAA
ATTCAAAATTTTCGGGTTTATTACAGGGACAGCAGAGATCCACTTTGGCGCC
Features (pLannotate 1.2.2; 34 found; start..end, strand, type, name):
     25..91      +  CDS            small t antigen (fragment): SV40 (simian virus 40) small t antigen
     98..1276    +  promoter       EF-1α promoter: strong constitutive promoter for human elongation factor EF-1α
   1297..1314    +  protein_bind   attB1 (fragment): mutant version of attB; core recombination site for the Gateway® BP reaction BP Clonase™
   1320..2363    +  CDS            GALE: GALE_HUMAN - Experimental evidence at protein level: Swiss-Prot protein existence level 1. Catalyzes two distinct but analogous reactions: the reversible epimerization of UDP-glucose to UDP-galactose and the reversible epimerization of UDP-N-acetylglucosamine to UDP-N- acetylgalactosamine. The reaction with UDP-Gal plays a critical role in the Leloir pathway of galactose catabolism in which galactose is converted to the glycolytic intermediate glucose 6-phosphate. It contributes to the catabolism of dietary galactose and enables the endogenous biosynthesis of both UDP-Gal and UDP-GalNAc when e
   2371..2388    -  protein_bind   attB2 (fragment): mutant version of attB; core recombination site for the Gateway® BP reaction BP Clonase™
   2397..2438    +  CDS            V5 tag: epitope tag from simian virus 5
   2454..2507    +  promoter       U6 promoter (fragment): RNA polymerase III promoter for human U6 snRNA
   2549..3137    +  misc_feature   WPRE: woodchuck hepatitis virus posttranscriptional regulatory element
   3188..3207    +  misc_feature   cPPT/CTS (fragment): central polypurine tract and central termination sequence of HIV-1
   3209..3442    +  LTR            3' LTR (ΔU3): self-inactivating 3' long terminal repeat (LTR) from HIV-1
   3520..3641    +  polyA_signal   SV40 poly(A) signal: SV40 polyadenylation signal
   3681..3816    +  rep_origin     SV40 ori: SV40 origin of replication
   3837..3855    -  promoter       T7 promoter: promoter for bacteriophage T7 RNA polymerase
   3863..4018    +  CDS            lacZα (fragment): LacZα fragment of β-galactosidase; lacZ fragment
   4023..4451    +  rep_origin     f1 ori (sequence partly withheld): f1 bacteriophage origin of replication; arrow indicates direction of (+) strand synthesis
   4504..4608    +  promoter       AmpR promoter: bla
   4609..5469    +  CDS            AmpR: β-lactamase; bla; confers resistance to ampicillin, carbenicillin, and related antibiotics
   5640..6228    +  rep_origin     ori: high-copy-number ColE1/pMB1/pBR322/pUC origin of replication
   6411..6503    +  CDS            lacI (fragment): lac repressor; lacI; The lac repressor binds to the lac operator to inhibit transcription in E. coli. This inhibition can be relieved by adding lactose or isopropyl-β-D-thiogalactopyranoside (IPTG).
   6516..6537    +  protein_bind   CAP binding site: CAP binding activates transcription in the presence of cAMP. E. coli catabolite activator protein
   6552..6582    +  promoter       lac promoter: promoter for the E. coli lac operon
   6590..6606    +  protein_bind   lac operator: The lac repressor binds to the lac operator to inhibit transcription in E. coli. This inhibition can be relieved by adding lactose or isopropyl-β-D-thiogalactopyranoside (IPTG). lac repressor encoded by lacI
   6651..6669    +  promoter       T3 promoter: promoter for bacteriophage T3 RNA polymerase
   6697..6923    +  promoter       RSV promoter: Rous sarcoma virus enhancer/promoter
   6924..7104    +  LTR            5' LTR (truncated): truncated 5' long terminal repeat (LTR) from HIV-1
   7151..7276    +  misc_feature   HIV-1 Ψ: packaging signal of human immunodeficiency virus type 1
   7260..7623    +  CDS            HIV-1 gag (fragment): gag protein from human immunodeficiency virus 1; gag
   7769..8002    +  misc_feature   RRE: The Rev response element (RRE) of HIV-1 allows for Rev-dependent mRNA export from the nucleus to the cytoplasm.
   8379..8405    +  CDS            Rev (fragment): human immunodeficiency virus 1 (HIV-1) Rev protein; rev; enhances nuclear export of unspliced and incompletely spliced viral mRNAs
   8412..8435    +  promoter       SV40 promoter (fragment): SV40 early promoter
   8436..8507    +  promoter       SV40 promoter (fragment): SV40 enhancer and early promoter
   8531..8666    +  rep_origin     SV40 ori: SV40 origin of replication
   8712..9308    +  CDS            PuroR (fragment): puromycin N-acetyltransferase; pac from Streptomyces; confers resistance to puromycin
   9357..9474    +  misc_feature   cPPT/CTS: central polypurine tract and central termination sequence of HIV-1
