[The description below was written by a language model from this plasmid's Addgene catalogue record and pLannotate feature annotations shown in this document.]
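Description:
GALE_pLX307 is a third-generation-style, self-inactivating HIV-1 lentiviral expression plasmid that carries the human GALE open reading frame in the pLX307 Gateway destination backbone. GALE encodes UDP-galactose 4-epimerase, which interconverts UDP-glucose with UDP-galactose and UDP-GlcNAc with UDP-GalNAc in the Leloir pathway. In bacteria the plasmid is maintained by a high-copy ColE1/pUC-type origin and selected through the β-lactamase (AmpR) gene. An f1 origin and remnants of a lac/lacZα cloning region with T3 and T7 promoters are also present in the backbone.

The viral genome is transcribed from an RSV promoter fused to a truncated 5' LTR. It contains the Ψ packaging signal with a gag fragment, the RRE for Rev-dependent export, a cPPT/CTS, a WPRE to enhance transcript expression, and a ΔU3 3' LTR followed by an SV40 polyadenylation signal. Two expression units lie between the LTRs. An SV40 early promoter drives puromycin N-acetyltransferase, which allows selection of transduced mammalian cells. Downstream, the constitutive EF-1α promoter (entered as "E1Fa" in the catalogue) drives GALE. The ORF is flanked by attB1 and attB2 sites left by Gateway recombination and is followed by a backbone-encoded C-terminal V5 epitope tag for detection.

The construct is intended for stable lentiviral overexpression of V5-tagged GALE in mammalian cells, and the associated publication concerns candidate genes in β-catenin-active cancers. The two sequence records have essentially the same layout. The repository's sequencing result is 60 nt longer than the depositor's sequence, with a short extra stretch between the V5 tag and the WPRE that is annotated as a U6 promoter fragment.
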