Addgene plasmid #98338: GALE_pLX307
Purpose: Lentiviral expression of GALE
Depositing lab: William Hahn & Sefi Rosenbluh. Depositing organization: Monash University. Publication: Genetic and Proteomic Interrogation of Lower Confidence Candidate Genes Reveals Signaling Networks in beta-Catenin-Active Cancers. Rosenbluh J, Mercer J, Shrestha Y, Oliver R, Tamayo P, Doench JG, Tirosh I, Piccioni F, Hartenian E, Horn H, Fagbami L, Root DE, Jaffe J, Lage K, Boehm JS, Hahn WC. Cell Syst. 2016 Sep 28;3(3):302-316.e4. doi: 10.1016/j.cels.2016.09.001. PubMed 27684187.
Backbone
  Vector backbone: pLX307
  Backbone manufacturer: David Root (Addgene plasmid # 41392)
  Vector type: Mammalian Expression, Lentiviral
  Selectable markers: Puromycin
Growth in bacteria
  Bacterial resistance: Ampicillin, 100 μg/mL
  Growth temperature: 37°C
  Growth strain: NEB Stable
  Copy number: High Copy
Gene/Insert
  Gene/Insert name: GALE
  Species: H. sapiens (human)
  Entrez Gene: GALE (a.k.a. SDR1E1)
  Promoter: E1Fa
  Tag / fusion protein: V5 (C terminal on backbone)
  Cloning method: Gateway Cloning
  Sequencing primers: 5′ TTCTTCCATTTCAGGTGTCGTGAG; 3′ GTGGATACGCTGCTTTAATGCCTT
Terms and licenses: Academic/Nonprofit Terms; Industry Terms: Not Available to Industry
How to cite: GALE_pLX307 was a gift from William Hahn & Sefi Rosenbluh (Addgene plasmid # 98338 ; http://n2t.net/addgene:98338 ; RRID:Addgene_98338)
